>Addgene plasmid #222826 | pHEE-R-hyg | addgene full sequence | sequence record 446476 | Addgene NGS Result
GTTTACCCGCCAATATATCCTGTCAAACACTGATAGTTTCTTGAAACCAAATTAACATAGGGTTTTTATT
TAAATAAAAGTTTAACCTTCTTTTTAAAAAATTGTTCATAGTGTCATGTCAGAACAAGAGCTACAAATCA
CACATAGCATGCATAAGCGGAGCTATGATGAGTGGTATTGTTTTGTTCGTCACTTGTCACTCTTTTCCAA
CACATAATCCCGACAACAACGTAAGAGCATCTCTCTCTCTCCACACACACTCATGCATGCATGCATTCTT
ACACGTGATTGCCATGCAAATCTCCTTTCTCACCTATAAATACAAACCAACCCTTCACTACACTCTTCAC
TCAAACCAAAACAAGAAAACATACACAAATAGCAAAACAAGGGCGAATTCTCAACACAACATATACAAAA
CAAACGAATCTCAAGCAATCAAGCATTCTACTTCTATTGCAGCAATTTAAATCATTTCTTTTAAAGCAAA
AGCAATTTTCTGAAAATTTTCACCATTTACGAACGATAGCATGGTGAGCAAGGGCGAGGAGGATAACATG
GCCATCATCAAGGAGTTCATGCGCTTCAAGGTGCACATGGAGGGCTCCGTGAACGGCCACGAGTTCGAGA
TCGAGGGCGAGGGCGAGGGCCGCCCCTACGAGGGCACCCAGACCGCCAAGCTGAAGGTGACCAAGGGTGG
CCCCCTGCCCTTCGCCTGGGACATCCTGTCCCCTCAGTTCATGTACGGCTCCAAGGCCTACGTGAAGCAC
CCCGCCGACATCCCCGACTACTTGAAGCTGTCCTTCCCCGAGGGCTTCAAGTGGGAGCGCGTGATGAACT
TCGAGGACGGCGGCGTGGTGACCGTGACCCAGGACTCCTCCCTGCAGGACGGCGAGTTCATCTACAAGGT
GAAGCTGCGCGGCACCAACTTCCCCTCCGACGGCCCCGTAATGCAGAAGAAGACCATGGGCTGGGAGGCC
TCCTCCGAGCGGATGTACCCCGAGGACGGCGCCCTGAAGGGCGAGATCAAGCAGAGGCTGAAGCTGAAGG
ACGGCGGCCACTACGACGCTGAGGTCAAGACCACCTACAAGGCCAAGAAGCCCGTGCAGCTGCCCGGCGC
CTACAACGTCAACATCAAGTTGGACATCACCTCCCACAACGAGGACTACACCATCGTGGAACAGTACGAA
CGCGCCGAGGGCCGCCACTCCACCGGCGGCATGGACGAGCTGTACAAGAAGGACGAGCTGTAAGCGCCGC
CCGGCTGCATCGCTGAAATCACCAGTCTCTCTCTACAAATCTATCTCTCTCTATAATAATGTGTGAGTAG
TTCCCAGATAAGGGAATTAGGGTTCTTATAGGGTTTCGCTCATGTGTTGAGCATATAAGAAACCCTTAGT
ATGTATTTGTATTTGTAAAATACTTCTATCAATAAAATTTCTAATTCCTAAAACCAAAATCCAGTGGTAC
CAAGCTTCGACTTGCCTTCCGCACAATACATCATTTCTTCTTAGCTTTTTTTCTTCTTCTTCGTTCATAC
AGTTTTTTTTTGTTTATCAGCTTACATTTTCTTGAACCGTAGCTTTCGTTTTCTTCTTTTTAACTTTCCA
TTCGGAGTTTTTGTATCTTGTTTCATAGTTTGTCCCAGGATTAGAATGATTAGGCATCGAACCTTCAAGA
ATTTGATTGAATAAAACATCTTCATTCTTAAGATATGAAGATAATCTTCAAAAGGCCCCTGGGAATCTGA
AAGAAGAGAAGCAGGCCCATTTATATGGGAAAGAACAATAGTATTTCTTATATAGGCCCATTTAAGTTGA
AAACAATCTTCAAAAGTCCCACATCGCTTAGATAAGAAAACGAAGCTGAGTTTATATACAGCTAGAGTCG
AAGTAGTGATTGGGAGACCAACCCAGTGGACATAAGCCTGTTCGGTTCGTAAGCTGTAATGCAAGTAGCG
TATGCGCTCACGCAACTGGTCCAGAACCTTGACCGAACGCAGCGGTGGTAACGGCGCAGTGGCGGTTTTC
ATGGCTTGTTATGACTGTTTTTTTGGGGTACAGTCTATGCCTCGGGCATCCAAGCAGCAAGCGCGTTACG
CCGTGGGTCGATGTTTGATGTTATGGAGCAGCAACGATGTTACGCAGCAGGGCAGTCGCCCTAAAACAAA
GTTAAACATCATGGGGGAAGCGGTGATCGCCGAAGTATCGACTCAACTATCAGAGGTAGTTGGCGTCATC
GAGCGCCATCTCGAACCGACGTTGCTGGCCGTACATTTGTACGGCTCCGCAGTGGATGGCGGCCTGAAGC
CACACAGTGATATTGATTTGCTGGTTACGGTGACCGTAAGGCTTGATGAAACAACGCGGCGAGCTTTGAT
CAACGACCTTTTGGAAACTTCGGCTTCCCCTGGAGAGAGCGAGATTCTCCGCGCTGTAGAAGTCACCATT
GTTGTGCACGACGACATCATTCCGTGGCGTTATCCAGCTAAGCGCGAACTGCAATTTGGAGAATGGCAGC
GCAATGACATTCTTGCAGGTATCTTCGAGCCAGCCACGATCGACATTGATCTGGCTATCTTGCTGACAAA
AGCAAGAGAACATAGCGTTGCCTTGGTAGGTCCAGCGGCGGAGGAACTCTTTGATCCGGTTCCTGAACAG
GATCTATTTGAGGCGCTAAATGAAACCTTAACGCTATGGAACTCGCCGCCCGACTGGGCTGGCGATGAGC
GAAATGTAGTGCTTACGTTGTCCCGCATTTGGTACAGCGCAGTAACCGGCAAAATCGCGCCGAAGGATGT
CGCTGCCGACTGGGCAATGGAGCGCCTGCCGGCCCAGTATCAGCCCGTCATACTTGAAGCTAGACAGGCT
TATCTTGGACAAGAAGAAGATCGCTTGGCCTCGCGCGCAGATCAGTTGGAAGAATTTGTCCACTACGTGA
AAGGCGAGATCACCAAGGTAGTCGGCAAATAATGTCTAGCTAGAAATTCGTTCAAGCCGACGCCGCTTCG
CGGCGCGGCTTAACTCAAGCGTTAGATGCACTAAGCACATAATTGCTCACAGCCAAACTATCAGGTCAAG
TCTGCTTTTATTATTTTTAAGCGTGCATAATAAGCCGGTCTCGGTTTTAGAGCTAGAAATAGCAAGTTAA
AATAAGGCTAGTCCGTTATCAACTTGAAAAAGTGGCACCGAGTCGGTGCTTTTTTTTGCAAAATTTTCCA
GATCGATTTCTTCTTCCTCTGTTCTTCGGCGTTCAATTTCTGGGGTTTTCTCTTCGTTTTCTGTAACTGA
AACCTAAAATTTGACCTAAAAAAAATCTCAAATAATATGATTCAGTGGTTTTGTACTTTTCAGTTAGTTG
AGTTTTGCAGTTCCGATGAGATAAACCAATACCATGGTTATACTAGTGAATAAAAGCATTTGCGTTTGGT
TTATCATTGCGTTTATACAAGGACAGAGATCCACTGAGCTGGAATAGCTTAAAACCATTATCAGAACAAA
ATAAACCATTTTTTGTTAAGAATCAGAGCATAGTAAACAACAGAAACAACCTAAGAGAGGTAACTTGTCC
AAGAAGATAGCTAATTATATCTATTTTATAAAAGTTATCATAGTTTGTAAGTCACAAAAGATGCAAATAA
CAGAGAAACTAGGAGACTTGAGAATATACATTCTTGTATATTTGTATTCGAGATTGTGAAAATTTGACCA
TAAGTTTAAATTCTTAAAAAGATATATCTGATCTAGGTGATGGTTATAGACTGTAATTTTACCACATGTT
TAATGATGGATAGTGACACACATGACACATCGACAACACTATAGCATCTTATTTAGATTACAACATGAAA
TTTTTCTGTAATACATGTCTTTGTACATAATTTAAAAGTAATTCCTAAGAAATATATTTATACAAGGAGT
TTAAAGAAAACATAGCATAAAGTTCAATGAGTAGTAAAAACCATATACAGTATATAGCATAAAGTTCAAT
GAGTTTATTACAAAAGCATTGGTTCACTTTCTGTAACACGACGTTAAACCTTCGTCTCCAATAGGAGCGC
TACTGATTCAACATGCCAATATATACTAAATACGTTTCTACAGTCAAATGCTTTAACGTTTCATGATTAA
GTGACTATTTACCGTCAATCCTTTCCCATTCCTCCCACTAATCCAACTTTTTAATTACTCTTAAATCACC
ACTAAGCTAGTAACGCCTATCATGAATTAGCTCTACTAAATCTAGCAACCTTTCAAATTTGCAGTATTGC
AGGTGTCTCTGTGTCTTTAAAATAGTTGCCTTATGATTTCTTCGGTTTCAAGATGATCAAATAGTTATAG
ATTTCATGCTCACACATGCTCATTAGATGTGTACATACTTTACTTACCCAAATCTATTTTCTCGCAAAGA
TTTTGATGGTAAAGCTGATTTGGTTCTATTGAACTAAATCAAACGAGTTTCAGACTGAGTGATTCTAATC
CGGCCCATTAGCCCCTAAACAGACCCACTAATTACGCAGCTTTTAATAGAGTAATTACACCTAGTTTACC
CACTAAACCACTAAGCACTAATTATCTCACAATCTAATGAGCTTCCCTCGTAATTACTTGGGCTTTCACT
CTACCATTTATTTGTAACAGTCAAGTCTCTACTGTCTCTATATAAACTCTCTAAAGTTAACACACAATTC
TCATCACAAACAAATCAACCAAAGCAACTTCTACTCTTTCTTCTTTCGACCTTATCAATCTGTTGAGAAA
TCTAGATGGATTACAAGGACCACGACGGGGATTACAAGGACCACGACATTGATTACAAGGATGATGATGA
CAAGATGGCTCCGAAGAAGAAGAGGAAGGTTGGCATCCACGGGGTGCCAGCTGCTGACAAGAAGTACTCG
ATCGGCCTCGATATTGGGACTAACTCTGTTGGCTGGGCCGTGATCACCGACGAGTACAAGGTGCCCTCAA
AGAAGTTCAAGGTCCTGGGCAACACCGATCGGCATTCCATCAAGAAGAATCTCATTGGCGCTCTCCTGTT
CGACAGCGGCGAGACGGCTGAGGCTACGCGGCTCAAGCGCACCGCCCGCAGGCGGTACACGCGCAGGAAG
AATCGCATCTGCTACCTGCAGGAGATTTTCTCCAACGAGATGGCGAAGGTTGACGATTCTTTCTTCCACA
GGCTGGAGGAGTCATTCCTCGTGGAGGAGGATAAGAAGCACGAGCGGCATCCAATCTTCGGCAACATTGT
CGACGAGGTTGCCTACCACGAGAAGTACCCTACGATCTACCATCTGCGGAAGAAGCTCGTGGACTCCACA
GATAAGGCGGACCTCCGCCTGATCTACCTCGCTCTGGCCCACATGATTAAGTTCAGGGGCCATTTCCTGA
TCGAGGGGGATCTCAACCCGGACAATAGCGATGTTGACAAGCTGTTCATCCAGCTCGTGCAGACGTACAA
CCAGCTCTTCGAGGAGAACCCCATTAATGCGTCAGGCGTCGACGCGAAGGCTATCCTGTCCGCTAGGCTC
TCGAAGTCTCGGCGCCTCGAGAACCTGATCGCCCAGCTGCCGGGCGAGAAGAAGAACGGCCTGTTCGGGA
ATCTCATTGCGCTCAGCCTGGGGCTCACGCCCAACTTCAAGTCGAATTTCGATCTCGCTGAGGACGCCAA
GCTGCAGCTCTCCAAGGACACATACGACGATGACCTGGATAACCTCCTGGCCCAGATCGGCGATCAGTAC
GCGGACCTGTTCCTCGCTGCCAAGAATCTGTCGGACGCCATCCTCCTGTCTGATATTCTCAGGGTGAACA
CCGAGATTACGAAGGCTCCGCTCTCAGCCTCCATGATCAAGCGCTACGACGAGCACCATCAGGATCTGAC
CCTCCTGAAGGCGCTGGTCAGGCAGCAGCTCCCCGAGAAGTACAAGGAGATCTTCTTCGATCAGTCGAAG
AACGGCTACGCTGGGTACATTGACGGCGGGGCCTCTCAGGAGGAGTTCTACAAGTTCATCAAGCCGATTC
TGGAGAAGATGGACGGCACGGAGGAGCTGCTGGTGAAGCTCAATCGCGAGGACCTCCTGAGGAAGCAGCG
GACATTCGATAACGGCAGCATCCCACACCAGATTCATCTCGGGGAGCTGCACGCTATCCTGAGGAGGCAG
GAGGACTTCTACCCTTTCCTCAAGGATAACCGCGAGAAGATCGAGAAGATTCTGACTTTCAGGATCCCGT
ACTACGTCGGCCCACTCGCTAGGGGCAACTCCCGCTTCGCTTGGATGACCCGCAAGTCAGAGGAGACGAT
CACGCCGTGGAACTTCGAGGAGGTGGTCGACAAGGGCGCTAGCGCTCAGTCGTTCATCGAGAGGATGACG
AATTTCGACAAGAACCTGCCAAATGAGAAGGTGCTCCCTAAGCACTCGCTCCTGTACGAGTACTTCACAG
TCTACAACGAGCTGACTAAGGTGAAGTATGTGACCGAGGGCATGAGGAAGCCGGCTTTCCTGTCTGGGGA
GCAGAAGAAGGCCATCGTGGACCTCCTGTTCAAGACCAACCGGAAGGTCACGGTTAAGCAGCTCAAGGAG
GACTACTTCAAGAAGATTGAGTGCTTCGATTCGGTCGAGATCTCTGGCGTTGAGGACCGCTTCAACGCCT
CCCTGGGGACCTACCACGATCTCCTGAAGATCATTAAGGATAAGGACTTCCTGGACAACGAGGAGAATGA
GGATATCCTCGAGGACATTGTGCTGACACTCACTCTGTTCGAGGACCGGGAGATGATCGAGGAGCGCCTG
AAGACTTACGCCCATCTCTTCGATGACAAGGTCATGAAGCAGCTCAAGAGGAGGAGGTACACCGGCTGGG
GGAGGCTGAGCAGGAAGCTCATCAACGGCATTCGGGACAAGCAGTCCGGGAAGACGATCCTCGACTTCCT
GAAGAGCGATGGCTTCGCGAACCGCAATTTCATGCAGCTGATTCACGATGACAGCCTCACATTCAAGGAG
GATATCCAGAAGGCTCAGGTGAGCGGCCAGGGGGACTCGCTGCACGAGCATATCGCGAACCTCGCTGGCT
CGCCAGCTATCAAGAAGGGGATTCTGCAGACCGTGAAGGTTGTGGACGAGCTGGTGAAGGTCATGGGCAG
GCACAAGCCTGAGAACATCGTCATTGAGATGGCCCGGGAGAATCAGACCACGCAGAAGGGCCAGAAGAAC
TCACGCGAGAGGATGAAGAGGATCGAGGAGGGCATTAAGGAGCTGGGGTCCCAGATCCTCAAGGAGCACC
CGGTGGAGAACACGCAGCTGCAGAATGAGAAGCTCTACCTGTACTACCTCCAGAATGGCCGCGATATGTA
TGTGGACCAGGAGCTGGATATTAACAGGCTCAGCGATTACGACGTCGATCATATCGTTCCACAGTCATTC
CTGAAGGATGACTCCATTGACAACAAGGTCCTCACCAGGTCGGACAAGAACCGGGGCAAGTCTGATAATG
TTCCTTCAGAGGAGGTCGTTAAGAAGATGAAGAACTACTGGCGCCAGCTCCTGAATGCCAAGCTGATCAC
GCAGCGGAAGTTCGATAACCTCACAAAGGCTGAGAGGGGCGGGCTCTCTGAGCTGGACAAGGCGGGCTTC
ATCAAGAGGCAGCTGGTCGAGACACGGCAGATCACTAAGCACGTTGCGCAGATTCTCGACTCACGGATGA
ACACTAAGTACGATGAGAATGACAAGCTGATCCGCGAGGTGAAGGTCATCACCCTGAAGTCAAAGCTCGT
CTCCGACTTCAGGAAGGATTTCCAGTTCTACAAGGTTCGGGAGATCAACAATTACCACCATGCCCATGAC
GCGTACCTGAACGCGGTGGTCGGCACAGCTCTGATCAAGAAGTACCCAAAGCTCGAGAGCGAGTTCGTGT
ACGGGGACTACAAGGTTTACGATGTGAGGAAGATGATCGCCAAGTCGGAGCAGGAGATTGGCAAGGCTAC
CGCCAAGTACTTCTTCTACTCTAACATTATGAATTTCTTCAAGACAGAGATCACTCTGGCCAATGGCGAG
ATCCGGAAGCGCCCCCTCATCGAGACGAACGGCGAGACGGGGGAGATCGTGTGGGACAAGGGCAGGGATT
TCGCGACCGTCAGGAAGGTTCTCTCCATGCCACAAGTGAATATCGTCAAGAAGACAGAGGTCCAGACTGG
CGGGTTCTCTAAGGAGTCAATTCTGCCTAAGCGGAACAGCGACAAGCTCATCGCCCGCAAGAAGGACTGG
GATCCGAAGAAGTACGGCGGGTTCGACAGCCCCACTGTGGCCTACTCGGTCCTGGTTGTGGCGAAGGTTG
AGAAGGGCAAGTCCAAGAAGCTCAAGAGCGTGAAGGAGCTGCTGGGGATCACGATTATGGAGCGCTCCAG
CTTCGAGAAGAACCCGATCGATTTCCTGGAGGCGAAGGGCTACAAGGAGGTGAAGAAGGACCTGATCATT
AAGCTCCCCAAGTACTCACTCTTCGAGCTGGAGAACGGCAGGAAGCGGATGCTGGCTTCCGCTGGCGAGC
TGCAGAAGGGGAACGAGCTGGCTCTGCCGTCCAAGTATGTGAACTTCCTCTACCTGGCCTCCCACTACGA
GAAGCTCAAGGGCAGCCCCGAGGACAACGAGCAGAAGCAGCTGTTCGTCGAGCAGCACAAGCATTACCTC
GACGAGATCATTGAGCAGATTTCCGAGTTCTCCAAGCGCGTGATCCTGGCCGACGCGAATCTGGATAAGG
TCCTCTCCGCGTACAACAAGCACCGCGACAAGCCAATCAGGGAGCAGGCTGAGAATATCATTCATCTCTT
CACCCTGACGAACCTCGGCGCCCCTGCTGCTTTCAAGTACTTCGACACAACTATCGATCGCAAGAGGTAC
ACAAGCACTAAGGAGGTCCTGGACGCGACCCTCATCCACCAGTCGATTACCGGCCTCTACGAGACGCGCA
TCGACCTGTCTCAGCTCGGGGGCGACAAGCGGCCAGCGGCGACGAAGAAGGCGGGGCAGGCGAAGAAGAA
GAAGTGAGCTCAGAGCTTTCGTTCGTATCATCGGTTTCGACAACGTTCGTCAAGTTCAATGCATCAGTTT
CATTGCGCACACACCAGAATCCTACTGAGTTTGAGTATTATGGCATTGGGAAAACTGTTTTTCTTGTACC
ATTTGTTGTGCTTGTAATTTACTGTGTTTTTTATTCGGTTTTCGCTATCGAACTGTGAAATGGAAATGGA
TGGAGAAGAGTTAATGAATGATATGGTCCTTTTGTTCATTCTCAAATTAATATTATTTGTTTTTTCTCTT
ATTTGTTGTGTGTTGAATTTGAAATTATAAGAGATATGCAAACATTTTGTTTTGAGTAAAAATGTGTCAA
ATCGTGGCCTCTAATGACCGAAGTTAATATGAGGAGTAAAACACTTGTAGTTGTACCATTATGCTTATTC
ACTAGGCAACAAATATATTTTCAGACCTAGAAAAGCTGCAAATGTTACTGAATACAAGTATGTCCTCTTG
TGTTTTAGACATTTATGAACTTTCCTTTATGTAATTTTCCAGAATCCTTGTCAGATTCTAATCATTGCTT
TATAATTATAGTTATACTCATGGATTTGTAGTTGAGTATGAAAATATTTTTTAATGCATTTTATGACTTG
CCAATTGATTGACAACGAATTCGTAATCATGTCATAGCTGTTTCCTGTGTGAAATTGTTATCCGCTCACA
ATTCCACACAACATACGAGCCGGAAGCATAAAGTGTAAAGCCTGGGGTGCCTAATGAGTGAGCTAACTCA
CATTAATTGCGTTGCGCTCACTGCCCGCTTTCCAGTCGGGAAACCTGTCGTGCCAGCTGCATTAATGAAT
CGGCCAACGCGCGGGGAGAGGCGGTTTGCGTATTGGCTAGAGCAGCTTGCCAACATGGTGGAGCACGACA
CTCTCGTCTACTCCAAGAATATCAAAGATACAGTCTCAGAAGACCAAAGGGCTATTGAGACTTTTCAACA
AAGGGTAATATCGGGAAACCTCCTCGGATTCCATTGCCCAGCTATCTGTCACTTCATCAAAAGGACAGTA
GAAAAGGAAGGTGGCACCTACAAATGCCATCATTGCGATAAAGGAAAGGCTATCGTTCAAGATGCCTCTG
CCGACAGTGGTCCCAAAGATGGACCCCCACCCACGAGGAGCATCGTGGAAAAAGAAGACGTTCCAACCAC
GTCTTCAAAGCAAGTGGATTGATGTGAACATGGTGGAGCACGACACTCTCGTCTACTCCAAGAATATCAA
AGATACAGTCTCAGAAGACCAAAGGGCTATTGAGACTTTTCAACAAAGGGTAATATCGGGAAACCTCCTC
GGATTCCATTGCCCAGCTATCTGTCACTTCATCAAAAGGACAGTAGAAAAGGAAGGTGGCACCTACAAAT
GCCATCATTGCGATAAAGGAAAGGCTATCGTTCAAGATGCCTCTGCCGACAGTGGTCCCAAAGATGGACC
CCCACCCACGAGGAGCATCGTGGAAAAAGAAGACGTTCCAACCACGTCTTCAAAGCAAGTGGATTGATGT
GATATCTCCACTGACGTAAGGGATGACGCACAATCCCACTATCCTTCGCAAGACCCTTCCTCTATATAAG
GAAGTTCATTTCATTTGGAGAGGACACGCTGAAATCACCAGTCTCTCTCTACAAATCTATCTCTCTCGAG
CTTTCGCAGATCCGGGGGGCAATGAGATATGAAAAAGCCTGAACTCACCGCGACGTCTGTCGAGAAGTTT
CTGATCGAAAAGTTCGACAGCGTCTCCGACCTGATGCAGCTCTCGGAGGGCGAAGAATCTCGTGCTTTCA
GCTTCGATGTAGGAGGGCGTGGATATGTCCTGCGGGTAAATAGCTGCGCCGATGGTTTCTACAAAGATCG
TTATGTTTATCGGCACTTTGCATCGGCCGCGCTCCCGATTCCGGAAGTGCTTGACATTGGGGAGTTTAGC
GAGAGCCTGACCTATTGCATCTCCCGCCGTTCACAGGGTGTCACGTTGCAAGACCTGCCTGAAACCGAAC
TGCCCGCTGTTCTACAACCGGTCGCGGAGGCTATGGATGCGATCGCTGCGGCCGATCTTAGCCAGACGAG
CGGGTTCGGCCCATTCGGACCGCAAGGAATCGGTCAATACACTACATGGCGTGATTTCATATGCGCGATT
GCTGATCCCCATGTGTATCACTGGCAAACTGTGATGGACGACACCGTCAGTGCGTCCGTCGCGCAGGCTC
TCGATGAGCTGATGCTTTGGGCCGAGGACTGCCCCGAAGTCCGGCACCTCGTGCACGCGGATTTCGGCTC
CAACAATGTCCTGACGGACAATGGCCGCATAACAGCGGTCATTGACTGGAGCGAGGCGATGTTCGGGGAT
TCCCAATACGAGGTCGCCAACATCTTCTTCTGGAGGCCGTGGTTGGCTTGTATGGAGCAGCAGACGCGCT
ACTTCGAGCGGAGGCATCCGGAGCTTGCAGGATCGCCACGACTCCGGGCGTATATGCTCCGCATTGGTCT
TGACCAACTCTATCAGAGCTTGGTTGACGGCAATTTCGATGATGCAGCTTGGGCGCAGGGTCGATGCGAC
GCAATCGTCCGATCCGGAGCCGGGACTGTCGGGCGTACACAAATCGCCCGCAGAAGCGCGGCCGTCTGGA
CCGATGGCTGTGTAGAAGTACTCGCCGATAGTGGAAACCGACGCCCCAGCACTCGTCCGAGGGCAAAGAA
ATAGAGTAGATGCCGACCGGGATCTGTCGATCGACAAGCTCGAGTTTCTCCATAATAATGTGTGAGTAGT
TCCCAGATAAGGGAATTAGGGTTCCTATAGGGTTTCGCTCATGTGTTGAGCATATAAGAAACCCTTAGTA
TGTATTTGTATTTGTAAAATACTTCTATCAATAAAATTTCTAATTCCTAAAACCAAAATCCAGTACTAAA
ATCCAGATCCCCCGAATTAATTCGGCGTTAATTCAGTACATTAAAAACGTCCGCAATGTGTTATTAAGTT
GTCTAAGCGTCAATTTGTTTACACCACAATATATCCTGCCACCAGCCAGCCAACAGCTCCCCGACCGGCA
GCTCGGCACAAAATCACCACTCGATACAGGCAGCCCATCAGTCCGGGACGGCGTCAGCGGGAGAGCCGTT
GTAAGGCGGCAGACTTTGCTCATGTTACCGATGCTATTCGGAAGAACGGCAACTAAGCTGCCGGGTTTGA
AACACGGATGATCTCGCGGAGGGTAGCATGTTGATTGTAACGATGACAGAGCGTTGCTGCCTGTGATCAC
CGCGGTTTCAAAATCGGCTCCGTCGATACTATGTTATACGCCAACTTTGAAAACAACTTTGAAAAAGCTG
TTTTCTGGTATTTAAGGTTTTAGAATGCAAGGAACAGTGAATTGGAGTTCGTCTTGTTATAATTAGCTTC
TTGGGGTATCTTTAAATACTGTAGAAAAGAGGAAGGAAATAATAAATGGCTAAAATGAGAATATCACCGG
AATTGAAAAAACTGATCGAAAAATACCGCTGCGTAAAAGATACGGAAGGAATGTCTCCTGCTAAGGTATA
TAAGCTGGTGGGAGAAAATGAAAACCTATATTTAAAAATGACGGACAGCCGGTATAAAGGGACCACCTAT
GATGTGGAACGGGAAAAGGACATGATGCTATGGCTGGAAGGAAAGCTGCCTGTTCCAAAGGTCCTGCACT
TTGAACGGCATGATGGCTGGAGCAATCTGCTCATGAGTGAGGCCGATGGCGTCCTTTGCTCGGAAGAGTA
TGAAGATGAACAAAGCCCTGAAAAGATTATCGAGCTGTATGCGGAGTGCATCAGGCTCTTTCACTCCATC
GACATATCGGATTGTCCCTATACGAATAGCTTAGACAGCCGCTTAGCCGAATTGGATTACTTACTGAATA
ACGATCTGGCCGATGTGGATTGCGAAAACTGGGAAGAAGACACTCCATTTAAAGATCCGCGCGAGCTGTA
TGATTTTTTAAAGACGGAAAAGCCCGAAGAGGAACTTGTCTTTTCCCACGGCGACCTGGGAGACAGCAAC
ATCTTTGTGAAAGATGGCAAAGTAAGTGGCTTTATTGATCTTGGGAGAAGCGGCAGGGCGGACAAGTGGT
ATGACATTGCCTTCTGCGTCCGGTCGATCAGGGAGGATATCGGGGAAGAACAGTATGTCGAGCTATTTTT
TGACTTACTGGGGATCAAGCCTGATTGGGAGAAAATAAAATATTATATTTTACTGGATGAATTGTTTTAG
TACCTAGAATGCATGACCAAAATCCCTTAACGTGAGTTTTCGTTCCACTGAGCGCTGAGAGATCCCCTCA
TAATTTCCCCAAAGCGTAACCATGTGTGAATAAATTTTGAGCTAGTAGGGTTGCAGCCACGAGTAAGTCT
TCCCTTGTTATTGTGTAGCCAGAATGCCGCAAAACTTCCATGCCTAAGCGAACTGTTGAGAGTACGTTTC
GATTTCTGACTGTGTTAGCCTGGAAGTGCTTGTCCCAACCTTGTTTCTGAGCATGAACGCCCGCAAGCCA
ACATGTTAGTTGAAGCATCAGGGCGATTAGCAGCATGATATCAAAACGCTCTGAGCTGCTCGTTCGGCTA
TGGCGTAGGCCTAGTCCGTAGGCAGGACTTTTCAAGTCTCGGAAGGTTTCTTCAATCTGCATTCGCTTCG
AATAGATATTAACAAGTTGTTTGGGTGTTCGAATTTCAACAGGTAAGTTAGTTGCTAGAACCCATGGCTC
CTTTGCCGACGCTGAGTAGATTTTAGGTGACGGGTGGTGACAATGAGTCCGTGTCGAGCGCTGATTTTTT
CGGCCTTTAGAGCGAGATTTATACAATAGAATTTGGCATGAGATTGGATTGCTTTTAGTCAGCCTCTTAT
AGCCTAAAGTCTTTGAGTGACTAGATGACATATCATGTAAGTTGCTGATAGGTTTCCAGTTTTCCGCTCC
TAGGTCTGCATATTGTACTTTTCCTCTTACTCGACTTAACCAGTACCAACCCAGCTTCTCAACGGATTTA
TACCATGGCACTTTAAAGCCAGCATCACTGACAATGAGCGGTGTGGTGTTACTCGGTAGAATGCTCGCAA
GGTCGGCTAGAAATTGGTCATGAGCTTTCTTTGAACATTGCTCTGAAAGCGGGAACGCTTTCTCATAAAG
AGTAACAGAACGACCGTGTAGTGCGACTGAAGCTCGCAATACCATAAGTCGTTTTTGCTCACGAATATCA
GACCAGTCAACAAGTACAATGGGCATCGTATTGCCCGAACAGATAAAGCTAGCATGCCAACGGTATACAG
CGAGTCGCTCTTTGTGGAGGTGACGATTACCTAACAATCGGTCGATTCGTTTGATGTTATGTTTTGTTCT
CGCTTTGGTTGGCAGGTTACGGCCAAGTTCGGTAAGAGTGAGAGTTTTACAGTCAAGTAATGCGTGGCAA
GCCAACGTTAAGCTGTTGAGTCGTTTTAAGTGTAATTCGGGGCAGAATTGGTAAAGAGAGTCGTGTAAAA
TATCGAGTTCGCACATCTTGTTGTCTGATTATTGATTTTTCGCGAAACCATTTGATCATATGACAAGATG
TGTATCCACCTTAACTTAATGATTTTTACCAAAATCATTAGGGGATTCATCAGCACTGAGCGTCAGACCC
CGTAGAAAAGATCAAAGGATCTTCTTGAGATCCTTTTTTTCTGCGCGTAATCTGCTGCTTGCAAACAAAA
AAACCACCGCTACCAGCGGTGGTTTGTTTGCCGGATCAAGAGCTACCAACTCTTTTTCCGAAGGTAACTG
GCTTCAGCAGAGCGCAGATACCAAATACTGTCCTTCTAGTGTAGCCGTAGTTAGGCCACCACTTCAAGAA
CTCTGTAGCACCGCCTACATACCTCGCTCTGCTAATCCTGTTACCAGTGGCTGCTGCCAGTGGCGATAAG
TCGTGTCTTACCGGGTTGGACTCAAGACGATAGTTACCGGATAAGGCGCAGCGGTCGGGCTGAACGGGGG
GTTCGTGCACACAGCCCAGCTTGGAGCGAACGACCTACACCGAACTGAGATACCTACAGCGTGAGCTATG
AGAAAGCGCCACGCTTCCCGAAGGGAGAAAGGCGGACAGGTATCCGGTAAGCGGCAGGGTCGGAACAGGA
GAGCGCACGAGGGAGCTTCCAGGGGGAAACGCCTGGTATCTTTATAGTCCTGTCGGGTTTCGCCACCTCT
GACTTGAGCGTCGATTTTTGTGATGCTCGTCAGGGGGGCGGAGCCTATGGAAAAACGCCAGCAACGCGGC
CTTTTTACGGTTCCTGGCCTTTTGCTGGCCTTTTGCTCACATGTTCTTTCCTGCGTTATCCCCTGATTCT
GTGGATAACCGTATTACCGCCTTTGAGTGAGCTGATACCGCTCGCCGCAGCCGAACGACCGAGCGCAGCG
AGTCAGTGAGCGAGGAAGCGGAAGAGCGCCTGATGCGGTATTTTCTCCTTACGCATCTGTGCGGTATTTC
ACACCGCATATGGTGCACTCTCAGTACAATCTGCTCTGATGCCGCATAGTTAAGCCAGTATACACTCCGC
TATCGCTACGTGACTGGGTCATGGCTGCGCCCCGACACCCGCCAACACCCGCTGACGCGCCCTGACGGGC
TTGTCTGCTCCCGGCATCCGCTTACAGACAAGCTGTGACCGTCTCCGGGAGCTGCATGTGTCAGAGGTTT
TCACCGTCATCACCGAAACGCGCGAGGCAGGGTGCCTTGATGTGGGCGCCGGCGGTCGAGTGGCGACGGC
GCGGCTTGTCCGCGCCCTGGTAGATTGCCTGGCCGTAGGCCAGCCATTTTTGAGCGGCCAGCGGCCGCGA
TAGGCCGACGCGAAGCGGCGGGGCGTAGGGAGCGCAGCGACCGAAGGGTAGGCGCTTTTTGCAGCTCTTC
GGCTGTGCGCTGGCCAGACAGTTATGCACAGGCCAGGCGGGTTTTAAGAGTTTTAATAAGTTTTAAAGAG
TTTTAGGCGGAAAAATCGCCTTTTTTCTCTTTTATATCAGTCACTTACATGTGTGACCGGTTCCCAATGT
ACGGCTTTGGGTTCCCAATGTACGGGTTCCGGTTCCCAATGTACGGCTTTGGGTTCCCAATGTACGTGCT
ATCCACAGGAAACAGACCTTTTCGACCTTTTTCCCCTGCTAGGGCAATTTGCCCTAGCATCTGCTCCGTA
CATTAGGAACCGGCGGATGCTTCGCCCTCGATCAGGTTGCGGTAGCGCATGACTAGGATCGGGCCAGCCT
GCCCCGCCTCCTCCTTCAAATCGTACTCCGGCAGGTCATTTGACCCGATCAGCTTGCGCACGGTGAAACA
GAACTTCTTGAACTCTCCGGCGCTGCCACTGCGTTCGTAGATCGTCTTGAACAACCATCTGGCTTCTGCC
TTGCCTGCGGCGCGGCGTGCCAGGCGGTAGAGAAAACGGCCGATGCCGGGATCGATCAAAAAGTAATCGG
GGTGAACCGTCAGCACGTCCGGGTTCTTGCCTTCTGTGATCTCGCGGTACATCCAATCAGCTAGCTCGAT
CTCGATGTACTCCGGCCGCCCGGTTTCGCTCTTTACGATCTTGTAGCGGCTAATCAAGGCTTCACCCTCG
GATACCGTCACCAGGCGGCCGTTCTTGGCCTTCTTCGTACGCTGCATGGCAACGTGCGTGGTGTTTAACC
GAATGCAGGTTTCTACCAGGTCGTCTTTCTGCTTTCCGCCATCGGCTCGCCGGCAGAACTTGAGTACGTC
CGCAACGTGTGGACGGAACACGCGGCCGGGCTTGTCTCCCTTCCCTTCCCGGTATCGGTTCATGGATTCG
GTTAGATGGGAAACCGCCATCAGTACCAGGTCGTAATCCCACACACTGGCCATGCCGGCCGGCCCTGCGG
AAACCTCTACGTGCCCGTCTGGAAGCTCGTAGCGGATCACCTCGCCAGCTCGTCGGTCACGCTTCGACAG
ACGGAAAACGGCCACGTCCATGATGCTGCGACTATCGCGGGTGCCCACGTCATAGAGCATCGGAACGAAA
AAATCTGGTTGCTCGTCGCCCTTGGGCGGCTTCCTAATCGACGGCGCACCGGCTGCCGGCGGTTGCCGGG
ATTCTTTGCGGATTCGATCAGCGGCCGCTTGCCACGATTCACCGGGGCGTGCTTCTGCCTCGATGCGTTG
CCGCTGGGCGGCCTGCGCGGCCTTCAACTTCTCCACCAGGTCATCACCCAGCGCCGCGCCGATTTGTACC
GGGCCGGATGGTTTGCGACCGCTCACGCCGATTCCTCGGGCTTGGGGGTTCCAGTGCCATTGCAGGGCCG
GCAGGCAACCCAGCCGCTTACGCCTGGCCAACCGCCCGTTCCTCCACACATGGGGCATTCCACGGCGTCG
GTGCCTGGTTGTTCTTGATTTTCCATGCCGCCTCCTTTAGCCGCTAAAATTCATCTACTCATTTATTCAT
TTGCTCATTTACTCTGGTAGCTGCGCGATGTATTCAGATAGCAGCTCGGTAATGGTCTTGCCTTGGCGTA
CCGCGTACATCTTCAGCTTGGTGTGATCCTCCGCCGGCAACTGAAAGTTGACCCGCTTCATGGCTGGCGT
GTCTGCCAGGCTGGCCAACGTTGCAGCCTTGCTGCTGCGTGCGCTCGGACGGCCGGCACTTAGCGTGTTT
GTGCTTTTGCTCATTTTCTCTTTACCTCATTAACTCAAATGAGTTTTGATTTAATTTCAGCGGCCAGCGC
CTGGACCTCGCGGGCAGCGTCGCCCTCGGGTTCTGATTCAAGAACGGTTGTGCCGGCGGCGGCAGTGCCT
GGGTAGCTCACGCGCTGCGTGATACGGGACTCAAGAATGGGCAGCTCGTACCCGGCCAGCGCCTCGGCAA
CCTCACCGCCGATGCGCGTGCCTTTGATCGCCCGCGACACGACAAAGGCCGCTTGTAGCCTTCCATCCGT
GACCTCAATGCGCTGCTTAACCAGCTCCACCAGGTCGGCGGTGGCCCATATGTCGTAAGGGCTTGGCTGC
ACCGGAATCAGCACGAAGTCGGCTGCCTTGATCGCGGACACAGCCAAGTCCGCCGCCTGGGGCGCTCCGT
CGATCACTACGAAGTCGCGCCGGCCGATGGCCTTCACGTCGCGGTCAATCGTCGGGCGGTCGATGCCGAC
AACGGTTAGCGGTTGATCTTCCCGCACGGCCGCCCAATCGCGGGCACTGCCCTGGGGATCGGAATCGACT
AACAGAACATCGGCCCCGGCGAGTTGCAGGGCGCGGGCTAGATGGGTTGCGATGGTCGTCTTGCCTGACC
CGCCTTTCTGGTTAAGTACAGCGATAACCTTCATGCGTTCCCCTTGCGTATTTGTTTATTTACTCATCGC
ATCATATACGCAGCGACCGCATGACGCAAGCTGTTTTACTCAAATACACATCACCTTTTTAGACGGCGGC
GCTCGGTTTCTTCAGCGGCCAAGCTGGCCGGCCAGGCCGCCAGCTTGGCATCAGACAAACCGGCCAGGAT
TTCATGCAGCCGCACGGTTGAGACGTGCGCGGGCGGCTCGAACACGTACCCGGCCGCGATCATCTCCGCC
TCGATCTCTTCGGTAATGAAAAACGGTTCGTCCTGGCCGTCCTGGTGCGGTTTCATGCTTGTTCCTCTTG
GCGTTCATTCTCGGCGGCCGCCAGGGCGTCGGCCTCGGTCAATGCGTCCTCACGGAAGGCACCGCGCCGC
CTGGCCTCGGTGGGCGTCACTTCCTCGCTGCGCTCAAGTGCGCGGTACAGGGTCGAGCGATGCACGCCAA
GCAGTGCAGCCGCCTCTTTCACGGTGCGGCCTTCCTGGTCGATCAGCTCGCGGGCGTGCGCGATCTGTGC
CGGGGTGAGGGTAGGGCGGGGGCCAAACTTCACGCCTCGGGCCTTGGCGGCCTCGCGCCCGCTCCGGGTG
CGGTCGATGATTAGGGAACGCTCGAACTCGGCAATGCCGGCGAACACGGTCAACACCATGCGGCCGGCCG
GCGTGGTGGTGTCGGCCCACGGCTCTGCCAGGCTACGCAGGCCCGCGCCGGCCTCCTGGATGCGCTCGGC
AATGTCCAGTAGGTCGCGGGTGCTGCGGGCCAGGCGGTCTAGCCTGGTCACTGTCACAACGTCGCCAGGG
CGTAGGTGGTCAAGCATCCTGGCCAGCTCCGGGCGGTCGCGCCTGGTGCCGGTGATCTTCTCGGAAAACA
GCTTGGTGCAGCCGGCCGCGTGCAGTTCGGCCCGTTGGTTGGTCAAGTCCTGGTCGTCGGTGCTGACGCG
GGCATAGCCCAGCAGGCCAGCGGCGGCGCTCTTGTTCATGGCGTAATGTCTCCGGTTCTAGTCGCAAGTA
TTCTACTTTATGCGACTAAAACACGCGACAAGAAAACGCCAGGAAAAGGGCAGGGCGGCAGCCTGTCGCG
TAACTTAGGACTTGTGCGACATGTCGTTTTCAGAAGACGGCTGCACTGAACGTCAGAAGCCGACTGCACT
ATAGCAGCGGAGGGGTTGGATCAAAGTACTTTGATCCCGAGGGGAACCCTGTGGTTGGCATGCACATACA
AATGGACGAACGGATAAACCTTTTCACGCCCTTTTAAATATCCGATTATTCTAATAAACGCTCTTTTCTC
TTAG
Features (pLannotate 1.2.2; 28 found; start..end, strand, type, name):
      1..25      -  misc_feature   RB T-DNA repeat: right border repeat from nopaline C58 T-DNA
    424..460     +  ncRNA          PK1-TEV CVMV: Accession: RF01102 - 5'-leader pseudoknot of TEV/CVMV
    531..1238    +  CDS            mCherry: mCherry is a basic (constitutively fluorescent) red fluorescent protein published in 2004, derived from Discosoma sp.. It is reported to be a very rapidly-maturing monomer with low acid sensitivity.
   1308..1465    +  polyA_signal   CaMV poly(A) signal (fragment): cauliflower mosaic virus polyadenylation signal
   1919..1942    +  promoter       Pc promoter (fragment): intI1 (promoter lies within the coding sequence); class 1 integron promoter
   2118..2174    +  CDS            GmR (fragment): gentamycin acetyltransferase; aacC1; confers resistance to gentamycin
   2185..2972    +  CDS            SmR (fragment): aminoglycoside adenylyltransferase (Murphy, 1985); aadA; confers resistance to spectinomycin and streptomycin
   3124..3199    +  misc_RNA       gRNA scaffold: guide RNA scaffold for the Streptococcus pyogenes CRISPR/Cas9 system
   4811..4830    +  CDS            2xFLAG (fragment): two tandem FLAG® epitope tags
   4886..8986    +  CDS            cas9: CAS9_STRP1 - Also known as csn1 From Streptococcus pyogenes serotype M1.
   9044..9676    +  terminator     E9 terminator: terminator and polyadenylation signal from the pea rbcS-E9 gene
   9713..9735    -  protein_bind   lac operator (fragment): The lac repressor binds to the lac operator to inhibit transcription in E. coli. This inhibition can be relieved by adding lactose or isopropyl-β-D-thiogalactopyranoside (IPTG). lac repressor encoded by lacI
   9739..9769    -  promoter       lac promoter: promoter for the E. coli lac operon
   9784..9805    -  protein_bind   CAP binding site: CAP binding activates transcription in the presence of cAMP. E. coli catabolite activator protein
   9818..9906    -  CDS            lacI (fragment): lac repressor; lacI; The lac repressor binds to the lac operator to inhibit transcription in E. coli. This inhibition can be relieved by adding lactose or isopropyl-β-D-thiogalactopyranoside (IPTG).
   9996..10672   +  promoter       CaMV 35S promoter (enhanced): cauliflower mosaic virus 35S promoter with a duplicated enhancer region
  10739..11764   +  CDS            HygR: hygromycin B phosphotransferase confers resistance to hygromycin
  11805..11979   +  polyA_signal   CaMV poly(A) signal: cauliflower mosaic virus polyadenylation signal
  12057..12081   -  misc_feature   LB T-DNA repeat: left border repeat from nopaline C58 T-DNA
  12506..13300   +  CDS            KanR: aminoglycoside phosphotransferase; aphA-3; confers resistance to kanamycin
  14568..14637   +  ncRNA          RNA-OUT: Accession: RF00240 - RNA-OUT
  14725..15313   +  rep_origin     ori: high-copy-number ColE1/pMB1/pBR322/pUC origin of replication
  15499..15639   -  misc_feature   bom: basis of mobility region from pBR322
  15741..15780   -  CDS            rop (fragment): Rop protein, which maintains plasmids at low copy number; rop
  15983..16177   -  rep_origin     pVS1 oriV: origin of replication for the Pseudomonas plasmid pVS1 (Heeb et al., 2000)
  16243..17316   -  CDS            pVS1 RepA: replication protein from the Pseudomonas plasmid pVS1 (Heeb et al., 2000)
  17745..18374   -  CDS            pVS1 StaA: stability protein from the Pseudomonas plasmid pVS1 (Heeb et al., 2000)
  18934..19335   -  CDS            Y4CG_SINFN (fragment): Protein inferred from homology: Swiss-Prot protein existence level 3. From Sinorhizobium fredii (strain NBRC 101917 / NGR234).
