[The description below was written by a language model from this plasmid's Addgene catalogue record and pLannotate feature annotations shown in this document.]
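Description:
pHEE-R-hyg is an empty-backbone binary T-DNA vector, derived from pHEE401E, for CRISPR/Cas9 multi-gene knockout in Arabidopsis. It is about 19.7 kb. Outside the T-DNA borders it carries a high-copy ColE1/pUC-type origin with the pBR322 bom region for propagation in E. coli. It also has the pVS1 oriV, RepA and StaA functions, which allow replication and stable maintenance in Agrobacterium. Bacterial selection is by kanamycin (aphA-3 KanR).

Several cassettes lie between the nopaline-type right and left border repeats. Next to the right border is an mCherry coding sequence followed by a CaMV poly(A) signal. According to the depositor's comment it is driven by the Arabidopsis At2S3 seed storage protein promoter, although that promoter is not annotated in the feature table. This reporter makes transgenic seeds fluoresce red, giving a visual way to identify seeds that carry the T-DNA. Downstream is a spectinomycin/streptomycin resistance segment (aadA, with integron promoter and GmR fragments) placed just before an S. pyogenes gRNA scaffold. This arrangement looks like a stuffer to be replaced when guide sequences or multi-guide arrays are cloned in, though the record does not describe the cloning scheme or name the guide RNA promoter.

A FLAG-tagged S. pyogenes Cas9 follows, terminated by the pea rbcS-E9 terminator. The catalogue entry says its expression comes from the EC1 (egg cell-specific) promoter, which is also not annotated. An enhanced CaMV 35S promoter driving HygR with a CaMV poly(A) signal provides hygromycin selection of transformed plants. No guide insert is present in the plasmid as deposited.
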