Addgene plasmid #222826: pHEE-R-hyg
Purpose: (Empty Backbone) CRISPR/Cas9 for multi-gene knockout in Arabidopsis (EC1 promoter, hygromycin and red fluorescent seed selection)
Depositing lab: Hidenori Takeuchi. Depositing organization: Nagoya University.
Backbone
  Vector backbone: pHEE401E
  Vector type: CRISPR
  Selectable markers: Hygromycin ; mCherry
Growth in bacteria
  Bacterial resistance: Kanamycin, 50 μg/mL
  Growth temperature: 37°C
  Growth strain: DH5alpha
  Copy number: High Copy
Gene/Insert
  Gene/Insert name: None
Terms and licenses: Academic/Nonprofit Terms; Industry Terms: Not Available to Industry
Depositor comments: At2S3::mCherry (from A. thaliana (mustard weed))
How to cite: pHEE-R-hyg was a gift from Hidenori Takeuchi (Addgene plasmid # 222826 ; http://n2t.net/addgene:222826 ; RRID:Addgene_222826)
